>Addgene plasmid #16512 | pcDNA/Myc TCF4 | addgene partial sequence | sequence record 23129 | 16512 with SV40pA-R
ATAAACAAGTTAACAACAACAATTGCATTCATTTTATGTTTCAGGTTCAGGGGGAGGTGTGGGAGGTTTT
TTAAAGCAAGTAAAACCTCTACAAATGTGGTATGGCTGATTATGATCTCTAGTCAAGGCACTATACATCA
AATATTTTTCCATAATTTTCTTGTATAGCAGTGCAGCTTTTTCCTTTGTGGTGTAAATAGCAAAGCAAGC
AAGAGTTCTATTACTAAACACAGCATGACTCAAAAAACTTAGCAATTCTGAAGGAAAGTCCTTGGGGTCT
TCTACCTTTCTCTTCTTTTTTGGAGGAGTAGAATGTTGAGAGTCAGCAGTAGCCTCATCATCACTAGATG
GCATTTCTTCTGAGCAAAACAGGTTTTCCTCATTAAAGGCATTCCACCACTGCTCCCATTCATCAGTTCC
ATAGGTTGGAATCTAAAATACACAAACAATTAGAATCAGTAGTTTAACACATTATACACTTAAAAATTTT
ATATTTACCTTAGAGCTTTAAATCTCTGTAGGTAGTTTGTCCAATTATGTCACACCACAGAAGTAAGGTT
CCTTCACAAAGATCCTCTAGCATTTAGGTGAC
