>Addgene plasmid #16512 | pcDNA/Myc TCF4 | addgene partial sequence | sequence record 23130 | 16512 with hTCF4-F 5'-cgtagaccccaaaacaggaa
ATATCCCCGTATTACCCACTATCGCCTGGCACCGTAGGACAAATCCCCCATCCGCTAGGATGGTTAGTAC
CACAGCAAGGTCAACCAGTGTACCCAATCACGACAGGAGGATTCAGACACCCCTACCCCACAGCTCTGAC
CGTCAATGCTTCCATGTCCAGGTTCCCTCCCCATATGGTCCCACCACATCATACGCTACACACGACGGGC
ATTCCGCATCCGGCCATAGTCACACCAACAGTCAAACAGGAATCGTCCCAGAGTGATGTCGGCTCACTCC
ATAGTTCAAAGCATCAGGACTCCAAAAAGGAAGAAGAAAAGAAGAAGCCCCACATAAAGAAACCTCTTAA
TGCATTCATGTTGTATATGAAGGAAATGAGAGCAAAGGTCGTAGCTGAGTGCACGTTGAAAGAAAGCGCG
GCCATCAACCAGATCCTTGGGCGGAGGTGGCATGCACTGTCCAGAGAAGAGCAAGCGAAATACTACGAGC
TGGCCCGGAAGGAGCGACAGCTTCATATGCAACTGTACCCCGGCTGGTCCGCGCGGGATAACTATGGAAA
GAAGAAGAAGAGGAAAAGGGACAAGCAGCCGGGAGAGACCAATGAACACAGCGAATGTTTCCTAAATCCT
TGCCTTTCACTTCCTCCGATTACAGACCTGAGCGCTCCTAAGAAATGCCGAGCGCGCTTTGGCCTTGATC
AACAGAATAACTGGTGCGGCCCTTGCAGGAGAAAAAAAAAGTGCGTTCGCTACATACAAGGTGAAGGCAG
CTGCCTCAGCCCACCCTCTTCAGATGGAAGCTTACTAGATTCGCCTCCCCCCTCCCCGAACCTGCTAGGC
TCCCCTCCCCGAGACGCCAAGTCACAGACTGAGCAGACCCAGCCTCTGTCGCTGTCCCTGAAGCCCGACC
CCTG
