>Addgene plasmid #16512 | pcDNA/Myc TCF4 | addgene partial sequence | sequence record 23131 | 16512 with CMV-F
TGGGGCTTTAGCAGAGCTCTCTGGCTACTAGAGAACCCACTGCTTACTGGCTTATCGAAATTAATACGAC
TCACTATAGGGAGACCCAAGCTTGCTTGTTCTTTTTGCAGAAGCTCAGAATAAACGCTCAACTTTGGCAG
ATCTGATCTAGAACTAGTGCCGCCATGGAGCAGAAGCTGATCAGCGAGGAGGACCTGCAGCCCGGGGATC
CGAGCTCGAATTCCACCATGCCGCAGCTGAACGGCGGTGGAGGGGATGACCTAGGCGCCAACGACGAACT
GATTTCCTTCAAAGACGAGGGCGAACGGGAGGAGAAGAGCTCCGAAAACTCCTCGGCAGAGAGGGATTTA
GCTGATGTCAAATCGTCTCTAGTCAATGAATCAGAAACGAATCAAAACAGCTCCTCCGATTCCGAGGCGG
AAAGACGGCCTCCGCCTCGCTCCGAAAGTTTCCGAGACAAATCCCGGGAAAGTTTGGAAGAAGCGGCCAA
GAGGCAAGATGGAGGGCTCTTTAAGGGGCCACCGTATCCCGGCTACCCCTTCATCATGATCCCCGACCTG
ACGAGCCCCTACCTCCCCAACGGATCGCTCTCGCCCACCGCCCGAACCTATCTCCAGATGAAATGGCCAC
TGCTTGATGTCCAGGCAGGGAGCCTCCAGAGTAGACAAGCCCTCAAGGATGCCCGGTCCCCATCACCGGC
ACACATTGTCTCTAACAAAGTG
