>Addgene plasmid #16512 | pcDNA/Myc TCF4 | addgene partial sequence | sequence record 43133 | hTCF4-F2 5'-TGCGTTCGCTACATACAAGG-3'
GCTACCACCTCTTAGATGGAAGCTTACTAGATTCGCCTCCCCCCTCCCCGAACCTGCTAGGCTCCCCTCC
CCGAGACGCCAAGTCACAGACTGAGCAGACCCAGCCTCTGTCGCTGTCCCTGAAGCCCGACCCCCTGGCC
CACCTGTCCATGATGCCTCCGCCACCCGCCCTCCTGCTCGCTGAGGCCACCCACAAGGCCTCCGCCCTCT
GTCCCAACGGGGCCCTGGACCTGCCCCCAGCCGCTTTGCAGCCTGCCGCCCCCTCCTCATCAATTGCACA
GCCGTCGACTTCTTCCTTACATTCCCACAGCTCCCTGGCCGGGACCCAGCCCCAGCCGCTGTCGCTCGTC
ACCAAGTCTTTAGAATAGCTTTAGCGTCGTGAACCCCGCTGCTTTGTTTATGGTTTTGTTTCACTTTTCT
TAATTTGCCCCCCACCCCCACCTTGAAAGGTTTTGTTTTGTACTCTCTTAATTTTGTGCCATGTGGCTAC
ATTAGTTGATGTTTATCGAGTTCATTGGTCAATATTTGACCCATTCTTATTTCAATTTCTCCTTTTAAAT
ATGTAGATGAGAGAAGAACCTCATGATTCTACCAAAATTTTTATCAACAGCTGTTTAAAGTCTTTGTAGC
GTTTAAAAAATATATATATATACATAACTGTTATGTAGTTCGGATAGCTTAGTTTTAAAAGACTGATTAA
AAAACAAAAAAAAAAAAAGCTTGCGAGGGATCCCCCGGGCTGCATCTAGTGACTGACTAGGATCTGGTTA
CCACTAAACCAGCCTCAAGAACACCCGAATGGAGTCTCTAAGCTACATAATACCAACTTACACTTTACAA
AATGTTGTCCCCCAA
