>Addgene plasmid #16512 | pcDNA/Myc TCF4 | addgene partial sequence | sequence record 43140 | CMV-F 5'-CGCAAATGGGCGGTAGGCGTG-3'
CACTGCTTACTGGCTTATCGAAATTAATACGACTCANTATAGGGAGACCCAAGCTTGCTTGTTCTTTTTG
CAGAAGCTCAGAATAAACGCTCAACTTTGGCAGATCTGATCTAGAACTAGTGCCGCCATGGAGCAGAAGC
TGATCAGCGAGGAGGACCTGCAGCCCGGGGATCCGAGCTCGAATTCCACCATGCCGCAGCTGAACGGCGG
TGGAGGGGATGACCTAGGCGCCAACGACGAACTGATTTCCTTCAAAGACGAGGGCGAACGGGAGGAGAAG
AGCTCCGAAAACTCCTCGGCAGAGAGGGATTTAGCTGATGTCAAATCGTCTCTAGTCAATGAATCAGAAA
CGAATCAAAACAGCTCCTCCGATTCCGAGGCGGAAAGACGGCCTCCGCCTCGCTCCGAAAGTTTCCGAGA
CAAATCCCGGGAAAGTTTGGAAGAAGCGGCCAAGAGGCAAGATGGAGGGCTCTTTAAGGGGCCACCGTAT
CCCGGCTACCCCTTCATCATGATCCCCGACCTGACGAGCCCCTACCTCCCCAACGGATCGCTCTCGCCCA
CCGCCCGAACCTATCTCCAGATGAAATGGCCACTGCTTGATGTCCAGGCAGGGAGCCTCCAGAGTAGACA
AGCCCTCAAGGATGCCCGGTCCCCATCACCGGCACACATTGTCTCTAACAAAGTGCCAGTGGTGCAGCAC
CCTCACCATGTCCACCCCCTCACGCCTCTTATCACGTACAGCAATGAACACTTCACGCCGGGAAACCCAC
CTCCACACTTACCAGCCGACGTAGACCCCAAAACAGGAATCCCACGGCCTCCGCACCCTCCAGATATATC
CCCGTATTACCCACTATCGC
