[The description below was written by a language model from this plasmid's Addgene catalogue record.]
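Description:
pcDNA/Myc TCF4 is a mammalian expression plasmid carrying human TCF4, the Wnt-pathway transcription factor now catalogued under the gene symbol TCF7L2 (not to be confused with the unrelated bHLH gene that also bears the TCF4 symbol). The backbone is recorded only tentatively as a member of the Invitrogen pcDNA family, so the exact version, and therefore whether a mammalian selection marker is present, is not stated. In bacteria the plasmid is maintained at high copy number under ampicillin selection. The promoter is not listed explicitly, but the use of a CMV forward sequencing primer is consistent with the CMV immediate-early promoter that typically drives strong constitutive expression in pcDNA vectors.

The insert is about 2.4 kb and encodes TCF4 with a Myc epitope fused to its N terminus, allowing the protein to be detected or immunoprecipitated with anti-Myc antibodies. It was introduced by restriction cloning, with both flanking sites retained, although the record refers to a map for the specific enzymes rather than naming them. The depositor notes that the coding sequence carries a Q27R substitution that is not known to affect function.

The associated publication concerns constitutive transcriptional activation by a beta-catenin–Tcf complex in APC-deficient colon carcinoma cells. This suggests use in transfection experiments that examine TCF4 expression, its interaction with beta-catenin, and Tcf-dependent transcription in Wnt signalling and colorectal cancer research. No feature table was supplied, so other backbone elements cannot be confirmed.
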