Addgene plasmid #16512: pcDNA/Myc TCF4
Depositing lab: Bert Vogelstein. Depositing organization: Johns Hopkins University and School of Medicine. Publication: Constitutive transcriptional activation by a beta-catenin-Tcf complex in APC-/- colon carcinoma. Korinek V, Barker N, Morin PJ, van Wichen D, de Weger R, Kinzler KW, Vogelstein B, Clevers H. Science. 1997 Mar 21. 275(5307):1784-7. 10.1126/science.275.5307.1784 PubMed 9065401.
Backbone
  Vector backbone: pcDNA?
  Backbone manufacturer: Invitrogen
  Vector type: Mammalian Expression
Growth in bacteria
  Bacterial resistance: Ampicillin, 100 μg/mL
  Growth temperature: 37°C
  Growth strain: DH5alpha
  Copy number: High Copy
Gene/Insert
  Gene/Insert name: TCF4
  Species: H. sapiens (human)
  Insert size (bp): 2400
  Entrez Gene: TCF7L2 (a.k.a. TCF-4, TCF4)
  Tag / fusion protein: Myc (N terminal on insert)
  Cloning method: Restriction Enzyme; 5′ cloning site See map (not destroyed); 3′ cloning site See map (not destroyed)
  Sequencing primers: 5′ CMV-F
Terms and licenses: Academic/Nonprofit Terms; Industry Terms: Not Available to Industry
Depositor comments: The TCF4 in this construct has a Q27R mutation. It is not known to affect the function.
How to cite: pcDNA/Myc TCF4 was a gift from Bert Vogelstein (Addgene plasmid # 16512 ; http://n2t.net/addgene:16512 ; RRID:Addgene_16512)
